>Addgene plasmid #223576 | pHR-PD-1-SNAP | addgene full sequence | sequence record 444019 | Addgene NGS Result
CGATACCGTCGACCTCGAGGGAATTAATTCGAGCTCGGTACCTTTAAGACCAATGACTTACAAGGCAGCT
GTAGATCTTAGCCACTTTTTAAAAGAAAAGGGGGGACTGGAAGGGCTAATTCACTCCCAACGAAGACAAG
ATCTGCTTTTTGCTTGTACTGGGTCTCTCTGGTTAGACCAGATCTGAGCCTGGGAGCTCTCTGGCTAACT
AGGGAACCCACTGCTTAAGCCTCAATAAAGCTTGCCTTGAGTGCTTCAAGTAGTGTGTGCCCGTCTGTTG
TGTGACTCTGGTAACTAGAGATCCCTCAGACCCTTTTAGTCAGTGTGGAAAATCTCTAGCAGCATCTAGA
ATTAATTCCGTGTATTCTATAGTGTCACCTAAATCGTATGTGTATGATACATAAGGTTATGTATTAATTG
TAGCCGCGTTCTAACGACAATATGTACAAGCCTAATTGTGTAGCATCTGGCTTACTGAAGCAGACCCTAT
CATCTCTCTCGTAAACTGCCGTCAGAGTCGGTTTGGTTGGACGAACCTTCTGAGTTTCTGGTAACGCCGT
CCCGCACCCGGAAATGGTCAGCGAACCAATCAGCAGGGTCATCGCTAGCCAGATCCTCTACGCCGGACGC
ATCGTGGCCGGCATCACCGGCGCCACAGGTGCGGTTGCTGGCGCCTATATCGCCGACATCACCGATGGGG
AAGATCGGGCTCGCCACTTCGGGCTCATGAGCGCTTGTTTCGGCGTGGGTATGGTGGCAGGCCCCGTGGC
CGGGGGACTGTTGGGCGCCATCTCCTTGCATGCACCATTCCTTGCGGCGGCGGTGCTCAACGGCCTCAAC
CTACTACTGGGCTGCTTCCTAATGCAGGAGTCGCATAAGGGAGAGCGTCGAATGGTGCACTCTCAGTACA
ATCTGCTCTGATGCCGCATAGTTAAGCCAGCCCCGACACCCGCCAACACCCGCTGACGCGCCCTGACGGG
CTTGTCTGCTCCCGGCATCCGCTTACAGACAAGCTGTGACCGTCTCCGGGAGCTGCATGTGTCAGAGGTT
TTCACCGTCATCACCGAAACGCGCGAGACGAAAGGGCCTCGTGATACGCCTATTTTTATAGGTTAATGTC
ATGATAATAATGGTTTCTTAGACGTCAGGTGGCACTTTTCGGGGAAATGTGCGCGGAACCCCTATTTGTT
TATTTTTCTAAATACATTCAAATATGTATCCGCTCATGAGACAATAACCCTGATAAATGCTTCAATAATA
TTGAAAAAGGAAGAGTATGAGTATTCAACATTTCCGTGTCGCCCTTATTCCCTTTTTTGCGGCATTTTGC
CTTCCTGTTTTTGCTCACCCAGAAACGCTGGTGAAAGTAAAAGATGCTGAAGATCAGTTGGGTGCACGAG
TGGGTTACATCGAACTGGATCTCAACAGCGGTAAGATCCTTGAGAGTTTTCGCCCCGAAGAACGTTTTCC
AATGATGAGCACTTTTAAAGTTCTGCTATGTGGCGCGGTATTATCCCGTATTGACGCCGGGCAAGAGCAA
CTCGGTCGCCGCATACACTATTCTCAGAATGACTTGGTTGAGTACTCACCAGTCACAGAAAAGCATCTTA
CGGATGGCATGACAGTAAGAGAATTATGCAGTGCTGCCATAACCATGAGTGATAACACTGCGGCCAACTT
ACTTCTGACAACGATCGGAGGACCGAAGGAGCTAACCGCTTTTTTGCACAACATGGGGGATCATGTAACT
CGCCTTGATCGTTGGGAACCGGAGCTGAATGAAGCCATACCAAACGACGAGCGTGACACCACGATGCCTG
TAGCAATGGCAACAACGTTGCGCAAACTATTAACTGGCGAACTACTTACTCTAGCTTCCCGGCAACAATT
AATAGACTGGATGGAGGCGGATAAAGTTGCAGGACCACTTCTGCGCTCGGCCCTTCCGGCTGGCTGGTTT
ATTGCTGATAAATCTGGAGCCGGTGAGCGTGGGTCTCGCGGTATCATTGCAGCACTGGGGCCAGATGGTA
AGCCCTCCCGTATCGTAGTTATCTACACGACGGGGAGTCAGGCAACTATGGATGAACGAAATAGACAGAT
CGCTGAGATAGGTGCCTCACTGATTAAGCATTGGTAACTGTCAGACCAAGTTTACTCATATATACTTTAG
ATTGATTTAAAACTTCATTTTTAATTTAAAAGGATCTAGGTGAAGATCCTTTTTGATAATCTCATGACCA
AAATCCCTTAACGTGAGTTTTCGTTCCACTGAGCGTCAGACCCCGTAGAAAAGATCAAAGGATCTTCTTG
AGATCCTTTTTTTCTGCGCGTAATCTGCTGCTTGCAAACAAAAAAACCACCGCTACCAGCGGTGGTTTGT
TTGCCGGATCAAGAGCTACCAACTCTTTTTCCGAAGGTAACTGGCTTCAGCAGAGCGCAGATACCAAATA
CTGTTCTTCTAGTGTAGCCGTAGTTAGGCCACCACTTCAAGAACTCTGTAGCACCGCCTACATACCTCGC
TCTGCTAATCCTGTTACCAGTGGCTGCTGCCAGTGGCGATAAGTCGTGTCTTACCGGGTTGGACTCAAGA
CGATAGTTACCGGATAAGGCGCAGCGGTCGGGCTGAACGGGGGGTTCGTGCACACAGCCCAGCTTGGAGC
GAACGACCTACACCGAACTGAGATACCTACAGCGTGAGCTATGAGAAAGCGCCACGCTTCCCGAAGGGAG
AAAGGCGGACAGGTATCCGGTAAGCGGCAGGGTCGGAACAGGAGAGCGCACGAGGGAGCTTCCAGGGGGA
AACGCCTGGTATCTTTATAGTCCTGTCGGGTTTCGCCACCTCTGACTTGAGCGTCGATTTTTGTGATGCT
CGTCAGGGGGGCGGAGCCTATGGAAAAACGCCAGCAACGCGGCCTTTTTACGGTTCCTGGCCTTTTGCTG
GCCTTTTGCTCACATGTTCTTTCCTGCGTTATCCCCTGATTCTGTGGATAACCGTATTACCGCCTTTGAG
TGAGCTGATACCGCTCGCCGCAGCCGAACGACCGAGCGCAGCGAGTCAGTGAGCGAGGAAGCGGAAGAGC
GCCCAATACGCAAACCGCCTCTCCCCGCGCGTTGGCCGATTCATTAATGCAGCTGTGGAATGTGTGTCAG
TTAGGGTGTGGAAAGTCCCCAGGCTCCCCAGCAGGCAGAAGTATGCAAAGCATGCATCTCAATTAGTCAG
CAACCAGGTGTGGAAAGTCCCCAGGCTCCCCAGCAGGCAGAAGTATGCAAAGCATGCATCTCAATTAGTC
AGCAACCATAGTCCCGCCCCTAACTCCGCCCATCCCGCCCCTAACTCCGCCCAGTTCCGCCCATTCTCCG
CCCCATGGCTGACTAATTTTTTTTATTTATGCAGAGGCCGAGGCCGCCTCGGCCTCTGAGCTATTCCAGA
AGTAGTGAGGAGGCTTTTTTGGAGGCCTAGGCTTTTGCAAAAAGCTTGGACACAAGACAGGCTTGCGAGA
TATGTTTGAGAATACCACTTTATCCCGCGTCAGGGAGAGGCAGTGCGTAAAAAGACGCGGACTCATGTGA
AATACTGGTTTTTAGTGCGCCAGATCTCTATAATCTCGCGCAACCTATTTTCCCCTCGAACACTTTTTAA
GCCGTAGATAAACAGGCTGGGACACTTCACATGAGCGAAAAATACATCGTCACCTGGGACATGTTGCAGA
TCCATGCACGTAAACTCGCAAGCCGACTGATGCCTTCTGAACAATGGAAAGGCATTATTGCCGTAAGCCG
TGGCGGTCTGTACCGGGTGCGTTACTGGCGCGTGAACTGGGTATTCGTCATGTCGATACCGTTTGTATTT
CCAGCTACGATCACGACAACCAGCGCGAGCTTAAAGTGCTGAAACGCGCAGAAGGCGATGGCGAAGGCTT
CATCGTTATTGATGACCTGGTGGATACCGGTGGTACTGCGGTTGCGATTCGTGAAATGTATCCAAAAGCG
CACTTTGTCACCATCTTCGCAAAACCGGCTGGTCGTCCGCTGGTTGATGACTATGTTGTTGATATCCCGC
AAGATACCTGGATTGAACAGCCGTGGGATATGGGCGTCGTATTCGTCCCGCCAATCTCCGGTCGCTAATC
TTTTCAACGCCTGGCACTGCCGGGCGTTGTTCTTTTTAACTTCAGGCGGGTTACAATAGTTTCCAGTAAG
TATTCTGGAGGCTGCATCCATGACACAGGCAAACCTGAGCGAAACCCTGTTCAAACCCCGCTTTAAACAT
CCTGAAACCTCGACGCTAGTCCGCCGCTTTAATCACGGCGCACAACCGCCTGTGCAGTCGGCCCTTGATG
GTAAAACCATCCCTCACTGGTATCGCATGATTAACCGTCTGATGTGGATCTGGCGCGGCATTGACCCACG
CGAAATCCTCGACGTCCAGGCACGTATTGTGATGAGCGATGCCGAACGTACCGACGATGATTTATACGAT
ACGGTGATTGGCTACCGTGGCGGCAACTGGATTTATGAGTGGGCCCCGGATCTTTGTGAAGGAACCTTAC
TTCTGTGGTGTGACATAATTGGACAAACTACCTACAGAGATTTAAAGCTCTAAGGTAAATATAAAATTTT
TAAGTGTATAATGTGTTAAACTACTGATTCTAATTGTTTGTGTATTTTAGATTCCAACCTATGGAACTGA
TGAATGGGAGCAGTGGTGGAATGCCTTTAATGAGGAAAACCTGTTTTGCTCAGAAGAAATGCCATCTAGT
GATGATGAGGCTACTGCTGACTCTCAACATTCTACTCCTCCAAAAAAGAAGAGAAAGGTAGAAGACCCCA
AGGACTTTCCTTCAGAATTGCTAAGTTTTTTGAGTCATGCTGTGTTTAGTAATAGAACTCTTGCTTGCTT
TGCTATTTACACCACAAAGGAAAAAGCTGCACTGCTATACAAGAAAATTATGGAAAAATATTCTGTAACC
TTTATAAGTAGGCATAACAGTTATAATCATAACATACTGTTTTTTCTTACTCCACACAGGCATAGAGTGT
CTGCTATTAATAACTATGCTCAAAAATTGTGTACCTTTAGCTTTTTAATTTGTAAAGGGGTTAATAAGGA
ATATTTGATGTATAGTGCCTTGACTAGAGATCATAATCAGCCATACCACATTTGTAGAGGTTTTACTTGC
TTTAAAAAACCTCCCACACCTCCCCCTGAACCTGAAACATAAAATGAATGCAATTGTTGTTGTTAACTTG
TTTATTGCAGCTTATAATGGTTACAAATAAAGCAATAGCATCACAAATTTCACAAATAAAGCATTTTTTT
CACTGCATTCTAGTTGTGGTTTGTCCAAACTCATCAATGTATCTTATCATGTCTGGATCAACTGGATAAC
TCAAGCTAACCAAAATCATCCCAAACTTCCCACCCCATACCCTATTACCACTGCCAATTACCTGTGGTTT
CATTTACTCTAAACCTGTGATTCCTCTGAATTATTTTCATTTTAAAGAAATTGTATTTGTTAAATATGTA
CTACAAACTTAGTAGTTGGAAGGGCTAATTCACTCCCAAAGAAGACAAGATATCCTTGATCTGTGGATCT
ACCACACACAAGGCTACTTCCCTGATTAGCAGAACTACACACCAGGGCCAGGGGTCAGATATCCACTGAC
CTTTGGATGGTGCTACAAGCTAGTACCAGTTGAGCCAGATAAGGTAGAAGAGGCCAATAAAGGAGAGAAC
ACCAGCTTGTTACACCCTGTGAGCCTGCATGGGATGGATGACCCGGAGAGAGAAGTGTTAGAGTGGAGGT
TTGACAGCCGCCTAGCATTTCATCACGTGGCCCGAGAGCTGCATCCGGAGTACTTCAAGAACTGCTGATA
TCGAGCTTGCTACAAGGGACTTTCCGCTGGGGACTTTCCAGGGAGGCGTGGCCTGGGCGGGACTGGGGAG
TGGCGAGCCCTCAGATCCTGCATATAAGCAGCTGCTTTTTGCCTGTACTGGGTCTCTCTGGTTAGACCAG
ATCTGAGCCTGGGAGCTCTCTGGCTAACTAGGGAACCCACTGCTTAAGCCTCAATAAAGCTTGCCTTGAG
TGCTTCAAGTAGTGTGTGCCCGTCTGTTGTGTGACTCTGGTAACTAGAGATCCCTCAGACCCTTTTAGTC
AGTGTGGAAAATCTCTAGCAGTGGCGCCCGAACAGGGACTTGAAAGCGAAAGGGAAACCAGAGGAGCTCT
CTCGACGCAGGACTCGGCTTGCTGAAGCGCGCACGGCAAGAGGCGAGGGGCGGCGACTGGTGAGTACGCC
AAAAATTTTGACTAGCGGAGGCTAGAAGGAGAGAGATGGGTGCGAGAGCGTCAGTATTAAGCGGGGGAGA
ATTAGATCGCGATGGGAAAAAATTCGGTTAAGGCCAGGGGGAAAGAAAAAATATAAATTAAAACATATAG
TATGGGCAAGCAGGGAGCTAGAACGATTCGCAGTTAATCCTGGCCTGTTAGAAACATCAGAAGGCTGTAG
ACAAATACTGGGACAGCTACAACCATCCCTTCAGACAGGATCAGAAGAACTTAGATCATTATATAATACA
GTAGCAACCCTCTATTGTGTGCATCAAAGGATAGAGATAAAAGACACCAAGGAAGCTTTAGACAAGATAG
AGGAAGAGCAAAACAAAAGTAAGACCACCGCACAGCAAGCGGCCGGCCGCTGATCTTCAGACCTGGAGGA
GGAGATATGAGGGACAATTGGAGAAGTGAATTATATAAATATAAAGTAGTAAAAATTGAACCATTAGGAG
TAGCACCCACCAAGGCAAAGAGAAGAGTGGTGCAGAGAGAAAAAAGAGCAGTGGGAATAGGAGCTTTGTT
CCTTGGGTTCTTGGGAGCAGCAGGAAGCACTATGGGCGCAGCGTCAATGACGCTGACGGTACAGGCCAGA
CAATTATTGTCTGGTATAGTGCAGCAGCAGAACAATTTGCTGAGGGCTATTGAGGCGCAACAGCATCTGT
TGCAACTCACAGTCTGGGGCATCAAGCAGCTCCAGGCAAGAATCCTGGCTGTGGAAAGATACCTAAAGGA
TCAACAGCTCCTGGGGATTTGGGGTTGCTCTGGAAAACTCATTTGCACCACTGCTGTGCCTTGGAATGCT
AGTTGGAGTAATAAATCTCTGGAACAGATTTGGAATCACACGACCTGGATGGAGTGGGACAGAGAAATTA
ACAATTACACAAGCTTAATACACTCCTTAATTGAAGAATCGCAAAACCAGCAAGAAAAGAATGAACAAGA
ATTATTGGAATTAGATAAATGGGCAAGTTTGTGGAATTGGTTTAACATAACAAATTGGCTGTGGTATATA
AAATTATTCATAATGATAGTAGGAGGCTTGGTAGGTTTAAGAATAGTTTTTGCTGTACTTTCTATAGTGA
ATAGAGTTAGGCAGGGATATTCACCATTATCGTTTCAGACCCACCTCCCAACCCCGAGGGGACCCGACAG
GCCCGAAGGAATAGAAGAAGAAGGTGGAGAGAGAGACAGAGACAGATCCATTCGATTAGTGAACGGATCT
CGACGGTATCGCCAAATGGCAGTATTCATCCACAATTTTAAAAGAAAAGGGGGGATTGGGGGGTACAGTG
CAGGGGAAAGAATAGTAGACATAATAGCAACAGACATACAAACTAAAGAATTACAAAAACAAATTACAAA
AATTCAAAATTTTCGGGTTTATTACAGGGACAGCAGAGATCCAGTTTGGATCGATAAGCTTGATATCGAA
TTCCTGCAGCCCCGATAAAATAAAAGATTTTATTTAGTCTCCAGAAAAAGGGGGGAATGAAAGACCCCAC
CTGTAGGTTTGGCAAGCTAGCTGCAGTAACGCCATTTTGCAAGGCATGGAAAAATACCAAACCAAGAATA
GAGAAGTTCAGATCAAGGGCGGGTACATGAAAATAGCTAACGTTGGGCCAAACAGGATATCTGCGGTGAG
CAGTTTCGGCCCCGGCCCGGGGCCAAGAACAGATGGTCACCGCAGTTTCGGCCCCGGCCCGAGGCCAAGA
ACAGATGGTCCCCAGATATGGCCCAACCCTCAGCAGTTTCTTAAGACCCATCAGATGTTTCCAGGCTCCC
CCAAGGACCTGAAATGACCCTGCGCCTTATTTGAATTAACCAATCAGCCTGCTTCTCGCTTCTGTTCGCG
CGCTTCTGCTTCCCGAGCTCTATAAAAGAGCTCACAACCCCTCACTCGGCGCGCCAGTCCTCCGACAGAC
TGAGTCGCCCGGGGGGGATCTGGAGCTCTCGAGAATTCTCATGCAGATCCCACAGGCGCCCTGGCCAGTC
GTCTGGGCGGTGCTACAACTGGGCTGGCGGCCAGGATGGTTCTTAGACTCCCCAGACAGGCCCTGGAACC
CCCCCACCTTCTCCCCAGCCCTGCTCGTGGTGACCGAAGGGGACAACGCCACCTTCACCTGCAGCTTCTC
CAACACATCGGAGAGCTTCGTGCTAAACTGGTACCGCATGAGCCCCAGCAACCAGACGGACAAGCTGGCC
GCTTTCCCCGAGGACCGCAGCCAGCCCGGCCAGGACTGCCGCTTCCGTGTCACACAACTGCCCAACGGGC
GTGACTTCCACATGAGCGTGGTCAGGGCCCGGCGCAATGACAGCGGCACCTACCTCTGTGGGGCCATCTC
CCTGGCCCCCAAGGCGCAGATCAAAGAGAGCCTGCGGGCAGAGCTCAGGGTGACAGAGAGAAGGGCAGAA
GTGCCCACAGCCCACCCCAGCCCCTCACCCAGGCCAGCCGGCCAGTTCCAAACCCTGGTGGTTGGTGTCG
TGGGCGGCCTGCTGGGCAGCCTGGTGCTGCTAGTCTGGGTCCTGGCCGTCATCTGCTCCCGGGCCGCACG
AGGGACAATAGGAGCCAGGCGCACCGGCCAGCCCCTGAAGGAGGACCCCTCAGCCGTGCCTGTGTTCTCT
GTGGACTATGGGGAGCTGGATTTCCAGTGGCGAGAGAAGACCCCGGAGCCCCCCGTGCCCTGTGTCCCTG
AGCAGACGGAGTATGCCACCATTGTCTTTCCTAGCGGAATGGGCACCTCATCCCCCGCCCGCAGGGGCTC
AGCCGACGGCCCTCGGAGTGCCCAGCCACTGAGGCCTGAGGATGGACACTGCTCTTGGCCCCTGACGCGT
CTGCAGGATATCAAGCTTGCGGTACCGCGGGCCCGGGATCCAATGGACAAAGATTGCGAAATGAAACGTA
CCACCCTGGATAGCCCGCTGGGCAAACTGGAACTGAGCGGCTGCGAACAGGGCCTGCATGAAATTAAACT
GCTGGGTAAAGGCACCAGCGCGGCCGATGCGGTTGAAGTTCCGGCCCCGGCCGCCGTGCTGGGTGGTCCG
GAACCGCTGATGCAGGCGACCGCGTGGCTGAACGCGTATTTTCATCAGCCGGAAGCGATTGAAGAATTTC
CGGTTCCGGCGCTGCATCATCCGGTGTTTCAGCAGGAGAGCTTTACCCGTCAGGTGCTGTGGAAACTGCT
GAAAGTGGTTAAATTTGGCGAAGTGATTAGCTATCAGCAGCTGGCGGCCCTGGCGGGTAATCCGGCGGCC
ACCGCCGCCGTTAAAACCGCGCTGAGCGGTAACCCGGTGCCGATTCTGATTCCGTGCCATCGTGTGGTTA
GCTCTAGCGGTGCGGTTGGCGGTTATGAAGGTGGTCTGGCGGTGAAAGAGTGGCTGCTGGCCCATGAAGG
TCATCGTCTGGGTAAACCGGGTCTGGGATAAAGCGGCCGCGACTCTAGAGTCGACCTGCAGGCATGCAAG
CTTGATATCAAGCTTATCGATAATCAACCTCTGGATTACAAAATTTGTGAAAGATTGACTGGTATTCTTA
ACTATGTTGCTCCTTTTACGCTATGTGGATACGCTGCTTTAATGCCTTTGTATCATGCTATTGCTTCCCG
TATGGCTTTCATTTTCTCCTCCTTGTATAAATCCTGGTTGCTGTCTCTTTATGAGGAGTTGTGGCCCGTT
GTCAGGCAACGTGGCGTGGTGTGCACTGTGTTTGCTGACGCAACCCCCACTGGTTGGGGCATTGCCACCA
CCTGTCAGCTCCTTTCCGGGACTTTCGCTTTCCCCCTCCCTATTGCCACGGCGGAACTCATCGCCGCCTG
CCTTGCCCGCTGCTGGACAGGGGCTCGGCTGTTGGGCACTGACAATTCCGTGGTGTTGTCGGGGAAATCA
TCGTCCTTTCCTTGGCTGCTCGCCTGTGTTGCCACCTGGATTCTGCGCGGGACGTCCTTCTGCTACGTCC
CTTCGGCCCTCAATCCAGCGGACCTTCCTTCCCGCGGCCTGCTGCCGGCTCTGCGGCCTCTTCCGCGTCT
TCGCCTTCGCCCTCAGACGAGTCGGATCTCCCTTTGGGCCGCCTCCCCGCAT
Features (pLannotate 1.2.2; 35 found; start..end, strand, type, name):
     38..106     +  CDS            nef (fragment): NEF_HV1Z2 - Experimental evidence at protein level: Swiss-Prot protein existence level 1. Extracellular Nef protein targets CD4(+) T-lymphocytes for apoptosis by interacting with CXCR4 surface receptors. From Human immunodeficiency virus type 1 group M subtype D (isolate Z2/CDC-Z34) (HIV-1).
    108..341     +  LTR            3' LTR (ΔU3): self-inactivating 3' long terminal repeat (LTR) from HIV-1
    366..384     -  promoter       SP6 promoter: promoter for bacteriophage SP6 RNA polymerase
    612..891     +  CDS            TcR (fragment): tetracycline efflux protein; tet; confers resistance to tetracycline
    892..940     -  misc_feature   bom (fragment): basis of mobility region from pBR322
   1042..1077    -  CDS            rop (fragment): Rop protein, which maintains plasmids at low copy number; rop
   1172..1276    +  promoter       AmpR promoter: bla
   1277..2137    +  CDS            AmpR: β-lactamase; bla; confers resistance to ampicillin, carbenicillin, and related antibiotics
   2308..2896    +  rep_origin     ori: high-copy-number ColE1/pMB1/pBR322/pUC origin of replication
   3079..3135    +  CDS            lacI (fragment): lac repressor; lacI; The lac repressor binds to the lac operator to inhibit transcription in E. coli. This inhibition can be relieved by adding lactose or isopropyl-β-D-thiogalactopyranoside (IPTG).
   3142..3471    +  promoter       SV40 promoter: SV40 enhancer and early promoter
   3671..3790    +  CDS            gpt (fragment): XGPT_ECOLI - Also known as gpp, gxu. Experimental evidence at protein level: Swiss-Prot protein existence level 1. Purine salvage pathway enzyme that catalyzes the transfer of the ribosyl-5-phosphate group from 5-phospho-alpha-D-ribose 1- diphosphate (PRPP) to the N9 position of the 6-oxopurines guanine and xanthine to form the corresponding ribonucleotides GMP (guanosine 5'- monophosphate) and XMP (xanthosine 5'-monophosphate), with the release of PPi. To a lesser extent, also acts on hypoxanthine (PubMed:9100006, PubMed:3886014). Does not ribophosphorylate adenine (PubMed:3886014). From Esch
   3790..4125    +  CDS            gpt (fragment): XGPT_ECOLI - Also known as gpp, gxu. Experimental evidence at protein level: Swiss-Prot protein existence level 1. Purine salvage pathway enzyme that catalyzes the transfer of the ribosyl-5-phosphate group from 5-phospho-alpha-D-ribose 1- diphosphate (PRPP) to the N9 position of the 6-oxopurines guanine and xanthine to form the corresponding ribonucleotides GMP (guanosine 5'- monophosphate) and XMP (xanthosine 5'-monophosphate), with the release of PPi. To a lesser extent, also acts on hypoxanthine (PubMed:9100006, PubMed:3886014). Does not ribophosphorylate adenine (PubMed:3886014). From Esch
   4220..4525    +  CDS            frsA (fragment): FRSA_ECOLI - Also known as yafA. Experimental evidence at protein level: Swiss-Prot protein existence level 1. Catalyzes the hydrolysis of esters (PubMed:15808744). Displays esterase activity toward pNP-butyrate (PubMed:15808744). May stimulate mixed-acid fermentation by acting as a fermentation/respiration switch that down-regulates respiration and up- regulates fermentation rates (PubMed:15169777). From Escherichia coli (strain K12).
   4529..4603    +  CDS            small t antigen (fragment): SV40 (simian virus 40) small t antigen
   4605..4670    +  intron         small t intron: SV40 (simian virus 40) small t antigen intron
   4800..4820    +  CDS            SV40 NLS: nuclear localization signal of SV40 (simian virus 40) large T antigen
   5139..5222    +  CDS            large T antigen (fragment): large T antigen from SV40 (simian virus 40)
   5245..5379    +  polyA_signal   SV40 poly(A) signal: SV40 polyadenylation signal
   5546..5875    +  CDS            nef (fragment): NEF_HV1BR - Experimental evidence at protein level: Swiss-Prot protein existence level 1. Extracellular Nef protein targets CD4(+) T-lymphocytes for apoptosis by interacting with CXCR4 surface receptors (PubMed:14990729). From Human immunodeficiency virus type 1 group M subtype B (isolate BRU/LAI) (HIV-1).
   5923..6180    +  LTR            5' LTR (truncated): truncated 5' long terminal repeat (LTR) from HIV-1
   6227..6352    +  misc_feature   HIV-1 Ψ: packaging signal of human immunodeficiency virus type 1
   6336..6674    +  CDS            HIV-1 gag (fragment): gag protein from human immunodeficiency virus 1; gag
   6849..7082    +  misc_feature   RRE: The Rev response element (RRE) of HIV-1 allows for Rev-dependent mRNA export from the nucleus to the cytoplasm.
   7459..7559    +  CDS            Rev (fragment): human immunodeficiency virus 1 (HIV-1) Rev protein; rev; enhances nuclear export of unspliced and incompletely spliced viral mRNAs
   7596..7713    +  misc_feature   cPPT/CTS: central polypurine tract and central termination sequence of HIV-1
   7750..7782    -  misc_feature   MCS (fragment): pBluescript multiple cloning site
   7866..8273    +  promoter       SFFV promoter: spleen focus-forming virus long terminal repeat (LTR) promoter
   8301..9164    +  CDS            PDCD1: PDCD1_HUMAN - Also known as PD1 From Homo sapiens (Human).
   9190..9211    +  misc_feature   MCS (fragment): multiple cloning site
   9213..9758    +  CDS            SNAP-tag®: human O6-alkylguanine-DNA-alkyltransferase variant that forms covalent bonds with benzylguanine derivatives optimized for bacterial expression
   9773..9803    +  misc_feature   MCS (fragment): pUC18/19 multiple cloning site
   9804..9822    +  misc_feature   MCS (fragment): pBluescript multiple cloning site
   9822..10410   +  misc_feature   WPRE: woodchuck hepatitis virus posttranscriptional regulatory element
  10411..21      +  misc_feature   MCS (fragment) (across the origin): pBluescript multiple cloning site
