[The description below was written by a language model from this plasmid's Addgene catalogue record and pLannotate feature annotations shown in this document.]
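Description:
pHR-PD-1-SNAP is a lentiviral transfer plasmid built on the pHR backbone for expressing human PD-1 (PDCD1) fused at its C terminus to a SNAP tag in mammalian cells. It is about 10.4 kb, propagates in E. coli from a high-copy ColE1/pUC-type origin and is selected with ampicillin through the bla gene. A recombination-tolerant host strain is recorded, as is usual for plasmids carrying repeated LTR sequences. Outside the viral region, the backbone retains remnants of older vectors: fragments of TcR, rop and bom, and an SV40 promoter followed by gpt fragments, the small t intron and the SV40 poly(A) signal. No mammalian selection marker is listed in the catalogue entry, and because gpt is annotated only as fragments, the record does not establish it as a usable marker.

The viral genome runs from a 5' LTR annotated as truncated through the HIV-1 Ψ packaging signal with a partial gag sequence, the Rev response element for Rev-dependent nuclear export, and the cPPT/CTS element that aids nuclear import of the reverse-transcribed genome. It ends in a ΔU3 self-inactivating 3' LTR, which silences LTR promoter activity after integration. Expression therefore depends on the internal spleen focus-forming virus (SFFV) promoter, which drives the PDCD1 coding sequence joined through a short linker derived from cloning sites to the SNAP-tag, with a WPRE downstream to enhance transcript stability and expression. Packaging functions must be supplied in trans.

The SNAP tag reacts covalently with benzylguanine derivatives, so the PD-1 fusion can be labelled specifically with fluorophores or other probes. PD-1 is a type I membrane protein, which places the C-terminal tag on the cytoplasmic side. The associated publication studied cis interactions between PD-1 and PD-L1 on antigen-presenting cells and their effect on PD-1 signalling in T cells.
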