Addgene plasmid #223576: pHR-PD-1-SNAP
Purpose: Lentiviral expression of human PD-1 with SNAP tag in mammalian cells
Depositing lab: Enfu Hui. Depositing organization: University of California, San Diego (UCSD). Publication: Antigen-Presenting Cell-Intrinsic PD-1 Neutralizes PD-L1 in cis to Attenuate PD-1 Signaling in T Cells. Zhao Y, Harrison DL, Song Y, Ji J, Huang J, Hui E. Cell Rep. 2018 Jul 10;24(2):379-390.e6. doi: 10.1016/j.celrep.2018.06.054. PubMed 29996099.
Backbone
  Vector backbone: pHR
  Vector type: Lentiviral ; Mammalian Expression
Growth in bacteria
  Bacterial resistance: Ampicillin, 100 μg/mL
  Growth temperature: 37°C
  Growth strain: NEB Stable
  Copy number: High Copy
Gene/Insert
  Gene/Insert name: PD-1
  Species: H. sapiens (human)
  Entrez Gene: PDCD1 (a.k.a. AIMTBS, CD279, PD-1, PD1, SLEB2, hPD-1, hPD-l, hSLE1)
  Tag / fusion protein: SNAP (C terminal on insert)
  Cloning method: Gibson Cloning
  Sequencing primers: 5′ ccaatcagcctgcttctcgcttc; 3′ ccagaggttgattatcgataagc
Terms and licenses: Academic/Nonprofit Terms; Industry Terms: Not Available to Industry
Depositor comments: Plasmid lab code: L616
How to cite: pHR-PD-1-SNAP was a gift from Enfu Hui (Addgene plasmid # 223576 ; http://n2t.net/addgene:223576 ; RRID:Addgene_223576)
